>Addgene plasmid #79879 | pWUKI 1+2 | depositor full sequence | sequence record 150453 | pWUKI 1+2 sequence 6068 bps
TAATACGACTCACTATAGGGGAATTGTGAGCGGATAACAATTCCCCTGTAGAAATAATTTTGTTTAACTT
TAATAAGGAGATATACCATGACCTGGCTTCCCCTTAATCCCATTCCACTCAAAGATCGCGTCTCCATGAT
CTTTCTGCAATATGGGCAGATCGATGTAATAGATGGCGCGTTTGTACTTATCGACAAGACAGGGATCCGC
ACTCATATTCCTGTTGGCTCGGTTGCCTGCATCATGCTGGAACCTGGTACACGGGTTTCGCATGCAGCTG
TACGCCTGGCTGCGCAAGTTGGAACATTGTTGGTATGGGTGGGGGAAGCGGGCGTTCGTGTTTATGCTTC
TGGTCAGCCTGGAGGTGCGCGTTCAGATAAGCTGCTCTATCAGGCAAAACTTGCTCTGGATGAAGATTTG
CGTCTGAAGGTCGTACGTAAAATGTTTGAACTTCGGTTTGGAGAACCTGCGCCTGCCCGGCGCTCCGTAG
AGCAACTCAGAGGTATAGAAGGCAGTCGCGTGCGGGCAACCTACGCACTTCTGGCGAAGCAATACGGCGT
GACATGGAATGGACGTCGCTACGATCCGAAAGACTGGGAAAAGGGCGATACGATCAACCAATGCATTAGC
GCTGCAACTTCCTGTTTATACGGCGTAACTGAAGCGGCGATACTTGCAGCTGGTTATGCACCAGCTATTG
GGTTTGTGCATACAGGAAAGCCTCTTTCCTTTGTTTACGATATTGCAGACATCATTAAATTTGACACTGT
TGTACCGAAAGCTTTTGAGATAGCGCGTCGTAACCCTGGTGAGCCGGACCGGGAAGTCCGTTTGGCGTGC
AGGGATATTTTTCGCAGTAGTAAAACATTAGCCAAATTGATTCCGCTTATAGAGGACGTGCTTGCCGCTG
GAGAAATACAACCGCCGGCCCCACCTGAAGATGCACAGCCTGTTGCCATTCCGCTTCCTGTTTCACTGGG
AGATGCAGGCCATCGGAGTAGCTGAA
[282 nt withheld, positions 1007-1288]
TGAGCGGCCGCACTCGAGTCTGGTAAAGAAACCGCTGCTGCGAAATTTGAACGCCAGCACATGGACTCGT
CTACTAGCGCAGCTTAATTAACCTAGGCTGCTGCCACCGCTGAGCAATAACTAGCATAACCCCTTGGGGC
CTCTAAACGGGTCTTGAGGGGTTTTTTGCTGAAACCTCAGGCATTTGAGAAGCACACGGTCACACTGCTT
CCGGTAGTCAATAAACCGGTAAACCAGCAATAGACATAAGCGGTGAGCGCAACGCAATTAATGTGAGTTA
GCTCACTCATTAGGCACCCCAGGCTTTACACTTTATGCTTCCGGCTCGTATGTTGTGTGGAATTGTGAGC
GGATAACAATTTCACACAGGAAACAGCTATGGGGTCCCTGCAGGACTCAGAAGTCAATCAAGAAGCTAAG
CCAGAGGTCAAGCCAGAAGTCAAGCCTGAGACTCACATCAATTTAAAGGTGTCCGATGGATCTTCAGAGA
TCTTCTTCAAGATCAAAAAGACCACTCCTTTAAGAAGGCTGATGGAAGCGTTCGCTAAAAGACAGGGTAA
GGAAATGGACTCCTTAAGATTCTTGTACGACGGTATTAGAATTCAAGCTGATCAGGCCCCTGAAGATTTG
GACATGGAGGATAACGATATTATTGAGGCTCACCGCGAACAGATTGGAGGTCGGTTTATCCCCGCTGGCG
CGGGGAACTCTCTAAAAGTATACATTTGTTCTTAAAGCATTTTTTCCCATACAAACAACCCACCAACCTT
AATGTAACAGGATCTGGCAGTAGCCATATTCAACGGGAAACGTCTTGCTCTAGGCCGCGATTAAATTCCA
ACATGGATGCTGATTTATATGGGTATAAATGGGCTCGCGATAATGTCGGGCAATCAGGTGCGACAATCTA
TCGATTGTATGGGAAGCCCGATGCGCCAGAGTTGTTTCTGAAACATGGCAAAGGTAGCGTTGCCAATGAT
GTTACAGATGAGATGGTCAGACTAAACTGGCTGACGGAATTTATGCCTCTTCCGACCATCAAGCATTTTA
TCCGTACTCCTGATGATGCATGGTTACTCACCACTGCGATCCCCGGGAAAACAGCATTCCAGGTATTAGA
AGAATATCCTGATTCAGGTGAAAATATTGTTGATGCGCTGGCAGTGTTCCTGCGCCGGTTGCATTCGATT
CCTGTTTGTAATTGTCCTTTTAACAGCGACCGCGTATTTCGTCTCGCTCAGGCGCAATCACGAATGAATA
ACGGTTTGGTTGATGCGAGTGATTTTGATGACGAGCGTAATGGCTGGCCTGTTGAACAAGTCTGGAAAGA
AATGCATAAACTTTTGCCATTCTCACCGGATTCAGTCGTCACTCATGGTGATTTCTCACTTGATAACCTT
ATTTTTGACGAGGGGAAATTAATAGGTTGTATTGATGTTGGACGAGTCGGAATCGCAGACCGATACCAGG
ATCTTGCCATCCTATGGAACTGCCTCGGTGAGTTTTCTCCTTCATTACAGAAACGGCTTTTTCAAAAATA
TGGTATTGATAATCCTGATATGAATAAATTGCAGTTTCATTTGATGCTCGATGAGTTTTTCTAATAACCG
CTATTTAACGACCCTGCCCTGAACCGACGACCGGGTCATCGTGGCCGGATCTTGCGGCCCCTCGGCTTGA
ACGAATTGTTAGACATTATTTGCCGACTACCTTGGTGATCTCGCCTTTCACGTAGTGGACAAATTCTTCC
AACTGATCTGCGCGCGAGGCCAAGCGATCTTCTTCTTGTCCAAGATAAGCCTGTCTAGCTTCAAGTATGA
CGGGCTGATACTGGGCCGGCAGGCGCTCCATTGCCCAGTCGGCAGCGACATCCTTCGGCGCGATTTTGCC
GGTTACTGCGCTGTACCAAATGCGGGACAACGTAAGCACTACATTTCGCTCATCGCCAGCCCAGTCGGGC
GGCGAGTTCCATAGCGTTAAGGTTTCATTTAGCGCCTCAAATAGATCCTGTTCAGGAACCGGATCAAAGA
GTTCCTCCGCCGCTGGACCTACCAAGGCAACGCTATGTTCTCTTGCTTTTGTCAGCAAGATAGCCAGATC
AATGTCGATCGTGGCTGGCTCGAAGATACCTGCAAGAATGTCATTGCGCTGCCATTCTCCAAATTGCAGT
TCGCGCTTAGCTGGATAACGCCACGGAATGATGTCGTCGTGCACAACAATGGTGACTTCTACAGCGCGGA
GAATCTCGCTCTCTCCAGGGGAAGCCGAAGTTTCCAAAAGGTCGTTGATCAAAGCTCGCCGCGTTGTTTC
ATCAAGCCTTACGGTCACCGTAACCAGCAAATCAATATCACTGTGTGGCTTCAGGCCGCCATCCACTGCG
GAGCCGTACAAATGTACGGCCAGCAACGTCGGTTCGAGATGGCGCTCGATGACGCCAACTACCTCTGATA
GTTGAGTCGATACTTCGGCGATCACCGCTTCCCTCATACTCTTCCTTTTTCAATATTATTGAAGCATTTA
TCAGGGTTATTGTCTCATGAGCGGATACATATTTGAATGTATTTAGAAAAATAAACAAATAGCTAGCTCA
CTCGGTCGCTACGCTCCGGGCGTGAGACTGCGGCGGGCGCTGCGGACACATACAAAGTTACCCACAGATT
CCGTGGATAAGCAGGGGACTAACATGTGAGGCAAAACAGCAGGGCCGCGCCGGTGGCGTTTTTCCATAGG
CTCCGCCCTCCTGCCAGAGTTCACATAAACAGACGCTTTTCCGGTGCATCTGTGGGAGCCGTGAGGCTCA
ACCATGAATCTGACAGTACGGGCGAAACCCGACAGGACTTAAAGATCCCCACCGTTTCCGGCGGGTCGCT
CCCTCTTGCGCTCTCCTGTTCCGACCCTGCCGTTTACCGGATACCTGTTCCGCCTTTCTCCCTTACGGGA
AGTGTGGCGCTTTCTCATAGCTCACACACTGGTATCTCGGCTCGGTGTAGGTCGTTCGCTCCAAGCTGGG
CTGTAAGCAAGAACTCCCCGTTCAGCCCGACTGCTGCGCCTTATCCGGTAACTGTTCACTTGAGTCCAAC
CCGGAAAAGCACGGTAAAACGCCACTGGCAGCAGCCATTGGTAACTGGGAGTTCGCAGAGGATTTGTTTA
GCTAAACACGCGGTTGCTCTTGAAGTGTGCGCCAAAGTCCGGCTACACTGGAAGGACAGATTTGGTTGCT
GTGCTCTGCGAAAGCCAGTTACCACGGTTAAGCAGTTCCCCAACTGACTTAACCTTCGATCAAACCACCT
CCCCAGGTGGTTTTTTCGTTTACAGGGCAAAAGATTACGCGCAGAAAAAAAGGATCTCAAGAAGATCCTT
TGATCTTTTCTACTGAACCGCTCTAGATTTCAGTGCAATTTATCTCTTCAAATGTAGCACCTGAAGTCAG
CCCCATACGATATAAGTTGTAATTCTCATGTTAGTCATGCCCCGCGCCCACCGGAAGGAGCTGACTGGGT
TGAAGGCTCTCAAGGGCATCGGTCGAGATCCCGGTGCCTAATGAGTGAGCTAACTTACATTAATTGCGTT
GCGCTCACTGCCCGCTTTCCAGTCGGGAAACCTGTCGTGCCAGCTGCATTAATGAATCGGCCAACGCGCG
GGGAGAGGCGGTTTGCGTATTGGGCGCCAGGGTGGTTTTTCTTTTCACCAGTGAGACGGGCAACAGCTGA
TTGCCCTTCACCGCCTGGCCCTGAGAGAGTTGCAGCAAGCGGTCCACGCTGGTTTGCCCCAGCAGGCGAA
AATCCTGTTTGATGGTGGTTAACGGCGGGATATAACATGAGCTGTCTTCGGTATCGTCGTATCCCACTAC
CGAGATGTCCGCACCAACGCGCAGCCCGGACTCGGTAATGGCGCGCATTGCGCCCAGCGCCATCTGATCG
TTGGCAACCAGCATCGCAGTGGGAACGATGCCCTCATTCAGCATTTGCATGGTTTGTTGAAAACCGGACA
TGGCACTCCAGTCGCCTTCCCGTTCCGCTATCGGCTGAATTTGATTGCGAGTGAGATATTTATGCCAGCC
AGCCAGACGCAGACGCGCCGAGACAGAACTTAATGGGCCCGCTAACAGCGCGATTTGCTGGTGACCCAAT
GCGACCAGATGCTCCACGCCCAGTCGCGTACCGTCTTCATGGGAGAAAATAATACTGTTGATGGGTGTCT
GGTCAGAGACATCAAGAAATAACGCCGGAACATTAGTGCAGGCAGCTTCCACAGCAATGGCATCCTGGTC
ATCCAGCGGATAGTTAATGATCAGCCCACTGACGCGTTGCGCGAGAAGATTGTGCACCGCCGCTTTACAG
GCTTCGACGCCGCTTCGTTCTACCATCGACACCACCACGCTGGCACCCAGTTGATCGGCGCGAGATTTAA
TCGCCGCGACAATTTGCGACGGCGCGTGCAGGGCCAGACTGGAGGTGGCAACGCCAATCAGCAACGACTG
TTTGCCCGCCAGTTGTTGTGCCACGCGGTTGGGAATGTAATTCAGCTCCGCCATCGCCGCTTCCACTTTT
TCCCGCGTTTTCGCAGAAACGTGGCTGGCCTGGTTCACCACGCGGGAAACGGTCTGATAAGAGACACCGG
CATACTCTGCGACATCGTATAACGTTACTGGTTTCACATTCACCACCCTGAATTGACTCTCTTCCGGGCG
CTATCATGCCATACCGCGAAAGGTTTTGCGCCATTCGATGGTGTCCGGGATCTCGACGCTCTCCCTTATG
CGACTCCTGCATTAGGAAAT
Features (pLannotate 1.2.2; 21 found; start..end, strand, type, name):
      1..19      +  promoter       T7 promoter: promoter for bacteriophage T7 RNA polymerase
     20..44      +  protein_bind   lac operator: The lac repressor binds to the lac operator to inhibit transcription in E. coli. This inhibition can be relieved by adding lactose or isopropyl-β-D-thiogalactopyranoside (IPTG). lac repressor encoded by lacI
     59..81      +  RBS            RBS: efficient ribosome binding site from bacteriophage T7 gene 10 (Olins and Rangwala, 1989)
     88..1002    +  CDS            ygbT: CAS1_ECOLI - Also known as cas1. Experimental evidence at protein level: Swiss-Prot protein existence level 1. CRISPR (clustered regularly interspaced short palindromic repeat), is an adaptive immune system that provides protection against mobile genetic elements (viruses, transposable elements and conjugative plasmids) (PubMed:21255106, PubMed:24920831, PubMed:24793649). CRISPR clusters contain sequences complementary to antecedent mobile elements and target invading nucleic acids. CRISPR clusters are transcribed and processed into CRISPR RNA (crRNA). The Cas1-Cas2 complex is involved in CRIS
   1007..1288    +  CDS            ygbF (sequence withheld): CAS2_ECOLI - Also known as cas2. Experimental evidence at protein level: Swiss-Prot protein existence level 1. CRISPR (clustered regularly interspaced short palindromic repeat), is an adaptive immune system that provides protection against mobile genetic elements (viruses, transposable elements and conjugative plasmids) (PubMed:21255106, PubMed:24920831, PubMed:24793649). CRISPR clusters contain sequences complementary to antecedent mobile elements and target invading nucleic acids. CRISPR clusters are transcribed and processed into CRISPR RNA (crRNA). The Cas1-Cas2 complex is involved in CRIS
   1313..1354    +  CDS            S-Tag (fragment): affinity and epitope tag derived from pancreatic ribonuclease A
   1384..1401    +  CDS            SET1 (fragment): solubility-enhancement tag derived from T7 phage gene 10B
   1409..1456    +  terminator     T7 terminator: transcription terminator for bacteriophage T7 RNA polymerase
   1557..1578    +  protein_bind   CAP binding site: CAP binding activates transcription in the presence of cAMP. E. coli catabolite activator protein
   1593..1623    +  promoter       lac promoter: promoter for the E. coli lac operon
   1631..1647    +  protein_bind   lac operator: The lac repressor binds to the lac operator to inhibit transcription in E. coli. This inhibition can be relieved by adding lactose or isopropyl-β-D-thiogalactopyranoside (IPTG). lac repressor encoded by lacI
   1682..1969    +  CDS            SUMO: cleavable ubiquitin-like protein tag; S. cerevisiae SMT3 (truncated and modified); modified to prevent cleavage by eukaryotic SUMO proteases
   2080..2892    +  CDS            KanR: aminoglycoside phosphotransferase; aph(3')-Ia; confers resistance to kanamycin in bacteria or G418 (Geneticin®) in eukaryotes
   2984..3775    -  CDS            SmR: aminoglycoside adenylyltransferase (Murphy, 1985); aadA; confers resistance to spectinomycin and streptomycin
   3776..3867    -  promoter       AmpR promoter: bla
   3915..4653    -  rep_origin     CloDF13 ori: Plasmids containing the CloDF13 (CDF) origin of replication can be propagated in E. coli cells that contain additional plasmids with compatible origins.
   4750..4814    -  CDS            TcR (fragment): tetracycline efflux protein; tet; confers resistance to tetracycline
   4829..4850    -  protein_bind   CAP binding site: CAP binding activates transcription in the presence of cAMP. E. coli catabolite activator protein
   4863..5945    -  CDS            lacI: lac repressor; lacI; The lac repressor binds to the lac operator to inhibit transcription in E. coli. This inhibition can be relieved by adding lactose or isopropyl-β-D-thiogalactopyranoside (IPTG).
   5946..6023    -  promoter       lacI promoter: lacI
   6031..6066    -  CDS            TcR (fragment): tetracycline efflux protein; tet; confers resistance to tetracycline
