[The description below was written by a language model from this plasmid's Addgene catalogue record and pLannotate feature annotations shown in this document.]
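Description:
pWUKI 1+2 is a 6,068 bp bacterial expression plasmid built on the pCDF-1b backbone. It carries the E. coli CRISPR adaptation genes cas1 and cas2 together with a CRISPR array from E. coli K12. It replicates from the CloDF13 (CDF) origin, which is compatible with other common origin groups, so it can be maintained alongside additional plasmids. Selection is with spectinomycin through the aadA (SmR) gene, which is driven by a bla-type promoter. The record notes that part of the plasmid derives from an earlier Cas1+2 construct from another laboratory.

The expression cassette is a T7 promoter with an adjacent lac operator and the T7 gene 10 ribosome binding site. These are followed by cas1 (ygbT) and, a few bases downstream, cas2 (ygbF), arranged as an operon that ends at the T7 terminator. Short S-Tag and related tag fragments between cas2 and the terminator appear to be backbone remnants. A plasmid-borne lacI gene with its own promoter supplies repressor, so expression is IPTG-inducible in hosts that provide T7 RNA polymerase.

Downstream of the terminator the annotation shows a CAP site, lac promoter and lac operator, then sequences matched to a SUMO tag and a kanamycin resistance (aph(3')-Ia) open reading frame. The catalogue does not explain these elements. The CRISPR array is not annotated as a feature, so its exact position cannot be stated from the table, and only spectinomycin is listed for selection.

The Cas1–Cas2 complex integrates new spacers into CRISPR arrays. In keeping with this, the associated publication concerns molecular recording by directed spacer acquisition, with the array on the plasmid available as a site for spacer acquisition.
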