Addgene plasmid #79879: pWUKI 1+2
Purpose: Encodes Cas1+2 and a CRISPR array
Depositing lab: George Church. Depositing organization: Harvard Medical School. Publication: Molecular recordings by directed CRISPR spacer acquisition. Shipman SL, Nivala J, Macklis JD, Church GM. Science. 2016 Jun 9. pii: aaf1175. 10.1126/science.aaf1175 PubMed 27284167.
Backbone
  Vector backbone: pCDF-1b
  Total vector size (bp): 6068
  Vector type: Bacterial Expression
Growth in bacteria
  Bacterial resistance: Spectinomycin, 50 μg/mL
  Growth temperature: 37°C
  Growth strain: DH5alpha
  Copy number: Unknown
Gene/Insert 1
  Gene/Insert name: Cas1
  Species: E. coli
  GenBank ID: NP_417235.1
  Promoter: T7
  Cloning method: Unknown
  Sequencing primers: 5′ CACGCGGTTGGGAATGTAAT
Gene/Insert 2
  Gene/Insert name: Cas2
  Species: E. coli
  GenBank ID: NP_417234.2
  Promoter: T7
  Cloning method: Unknown
  Sequencing primers: 5′ CACTGTTGTACCGAAAGCTTT; 3′ GCTAGTTATTGCTCAGCGG
Gene/Insert 3
  Gene/Insert name: CRISPR Array
  Species: E. coli (K12)
  Cloning method: Gibson Cloning
  Sequencing primers: 5′ CCGGCTCGTATGTTGTGTGG
Resource information
  A portion of this plasmid was derived from a plasmid made by: Based on Plasmid #72676 from Udi Qimron.
Terms and licenses: Academic/Nonprofit Terms; Industry Terms: Not Available to Industry
How to cite: pWUKI 1+2 was a gift from George Church (Addgene plasmid # 79879 ; http://n2t.net/addgene:79879 ; RRID:Addgene_79879)
