>Addgene plasmid #79879 | pWUKI 1+2 | addgene partial sequence | sequence record 155735 | T7 5'-TAATACGACTCACTATAGGG-3'
AATAATTTTGTTTAACTTTAATAAGGAGATATACCATGACCTGGCTTCCCCTTAATCCCATTCCACTCAA
AGATCGCGTCTCCATGATCTTTCTGCAATATGGGCAGATCGATGTAATAGATGGCGCGTTTGTACTTATC
GACAAGACAGGGATCCGCACTCATATTCCTGTTGGCTCGGTTGCCTGCATCATGCTGGAACCTGGTACAC
GGGTTTCGCATGCAGCTGTACGCCTGGCTGCGCAAGTTGGAACATTGTTGGTATGGGTGGGGGAAGCGGG
CGTTCGTGTTTATGCTTCTGGTCAGCCTGGAGGTGCGCGTTCAGATAAGCTGCTCTATCAGGCAAAACTT
GCTCTGGATGAAGATTTGCGTCTGAAGGTCGTACGTAAAATGTTTGAACTTCGGTTTGGAGAACCTGCGC
CTGCCCGGCGCTCCGTAGAGCAACTCAGAGGTATAGAAGGCAGTCGCGTGCGGGCAACCTACGCACTTCT
GGCGAAGCAATACGGCGTGACATGGAATGGACGTCGCTACGATCCGAAAGACTGGGAAAAGGGCGATACG
ATCAACCAATGCATTAGCGCTGCAACTTCCTGTTTATACGGCGTAACTGAAGCGGCGATACTTGCAGCTG
GTTATGCACCAGCTATTGGGTTTGTGCATACAGGAAAGCCTCTTTCCTTTGTTTACGATATTGCAGACAT
CATTAAATTTGACACTGTTGTACCGAAAGCTTTTGAGATAGCGCGTCGTAACCCTGGTGAGCCGGACCGG
GAAGTCC
