>Addgene plasmid #79879 | pWUKI 1+2 | addgene partial sequence | sequence record 155737 | T7term 5'-GCTAGTTATTGCTCAGCGG-3'
TCCATGTGCTGGCGTTCAAATTTCGCAGCAGCGGTTTCTTTACCAGACTCGAGTGCGGCCGCTCA
[282 nt withheld, positions 66-347]
TTCAGCTACTCCGATGGCCTGCATCTCCCAGTGAAACAGGAAGCGGAATGGCAACAGGCTGTGCATCTTC
AGGTGGGGCCGGCGGTTGTATTTCTCCAGCGGCAAGCACGTCCTCTATAAGCGGAATCAATTTGGCTAAT
GTTTTACTACTGCGAAAAATATCCCTGCACGCCAAACGGACTTCCCGGTCCGGCTCACCAGGGTTACGAC
GCGCTATCTCAAAAGCTTTCGGTACAACAGTGTCAAATTTAATGATGTCTGCAATATCGTAAACAAAGGA
AAGAGGCTTTCCTGTATGCACAAACCCAATAGCTGGTGCATAACCAGCTGCAAGTATCGCCGCTTCAGTT
ACGCCGTATAAACAGGAAGTTGCAGCGCTAATGCATTGGTTGATCGTATCGCCCTTTTCC
