>Addgene plasmid #79879 | pWUKI 1+2 | addgene partial sequence | sequence record 156211 | M13pUC-Rev 5'-AGCGGATAACAATTTCACACAGG-3'
GACTCAGAAGTCAATCAAGAAGCTAAGCCAGAGGTCAAGCCAGAAGTCAAGCCTGAGACTCACATCAATT
TAAAGGTGTCCGATGGATCTTCAGAGATCTTCTTCAAGATCAAAAAGACCACTCCTTTAAGAAGGCTGAT
GGAAGCGTTCGCTAAAAGACAGGGTAAGGAAATGGACTCCTTAAGATTCTTGTACGACGGTATTAGAATT
CAAGCTGATCAGGCCCCTGAAGATTTGGACATGGAGGATAACGATATTATTGAGGCTCACCGCGAACAGA
TTGGAGGTCGGTTTATCCCCGCTGGCGCGGGGAACTCTCTAAAAGTATACATTTGTTCTTAAAGCATTTT
TTCCCATACAAACAACCCACCAACCTTAATGTAACAGGATCTGGCAGTAGCCATATTCAACGGGAAACGT
CTTGCTCTAGGCCGCGATTAAATTCCAACATGGATGCTGATTTATATGGGTATAAATGGGCTCGCGATAA
TGTCGGGCAATCAGGTGCGACAATCTATCGATTGTATGGGAAGCCCGATGCGCCAGAGTTGTTTCTGAAA
CATGGCAAAGGTAGCGTTGCCAATGATGTTACAGATGAGATGGTCAGACTAAACTGGCTGACGGAATTTA
TGCCTCTTCCGACCATCAAGCATTTTATCCGTACTCCTGATGATGCATGGTTACTCACCACTGCGATCCC
CGGGAAAACAGCATTCCAGGTATTAGAAGAATATCCTGATTCAGGTGAAAATATTGTTGATGCGCTGGCA
GTGTTCCTGCGCCGGTTGCATTCGATTCCTGTTTGTAATTGTCCTTTTAACAGCGACCGCGTATTTCGTC
TCGCTCAGGCGCAATCACGAATGAATAACGGTTTGGTTGATGCGAGTGATT
